Addgene plasmid #135682: pLenti-EF1a-GFP-miRE_shRen-Blast
Purpose: Constitutive expression (EF1a promoter) of GFP cDNA plus miRE-embedded shRenilla (control shRNA), Blasticidin selection
Depositing lab: Florian Karreth. Depositing organization: H. Lee Moffitt Cancer Center and Research Institute.
Backbone
  Vector backbone: p156RRL-sinPPT-CMV-GFP-PRE/Nhe I
  Vector type: Lentiviral
Growth in bacteria
  Bacterial resistance: Ampicillin, 100 μg/mL
  Growth temperature: 37°C
  Growth strain: NEB Stable
  Copy number: High Copy
Gene/Insert
  Gene/Insert name: shRenilla
  gRNA/shRNA sequence: unknown
  Species: Synthetic
  Cloning method: Gibson Cloning
Terms and licenses: Academic/Nonprofit Terms; Industry Terms: Not Available to Industry
Depositor comments: GFP; shRNA embedded in miRE
How to cite: pLenti-EF1a-GFP-miRE_shRen-Blast was a gift from Florian Karreth (Addgene plasmid # 135682 ; http://n2t.net/addgene:135682 ; RRID:Addgene_135682)
