[The description below was written by a language model from this plasmid's Addgene catalogue record and pLannotate feature annotations shown in this document.]
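Description:
pLenti-EF1a-GFP-miRE_shRen-Blast is an 8.4 kb lentiviral transfer plasmid built by Gibson cloning on the p156RRL-sinPPT-CMV-GFP-PRE backbone. It is maintained in E. coli as a high-copy plasmid through a ColE1/pUC-type origin with ampicillin selection (AmpR). It also carries an f1 origin, an SV40 origin and leftover lac, T3 and T7 cloning-vector elements outside the viral region. The viral genome is driven by an RSV promoter fused to a truncated HIV-1 5' LTR, which is the usual Tat-independent, third-generation layout. This is followed by the Ψ packaging signal with a gag fragment, the RRE for Rev-dependent nuclear export, and the cPPT/CTS. The downstream LTR is also annotated as truncated, consistent with the self-inactivating design implied by the backbone name, and is followed by an SV40 polyadenylation signal.

The payload is a single constitutive transcript from an EF-1α core promoter that encodes EGFP. An shRNA against Renilla luciferase sits downstream of the EGFP coding sequence, embedded in the optimised miR-30-derived miRE scaffold. Only the 3' miR-30a flank is annotated in the feature table, and the record lists the shRNA sequence itself as unknown. Placing the hairpin in the 3' untranslated region of the GFP message links fluorescence to shRNA expression, and a WPRE follows to enhance transcript expression. A separate mouse PGK promoter drives blasticidin S deaminase, so transduced mammalian cells can be selected with blasticidin. Because mammalian cells have no Renilla luciferase target, the construct serves as a non-targeting control. It would be used alongside vectors that pair a cDNA with a gene-specific miRE shRNA.
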