Features (pLannotate 1.2.2; 28 found; start..end, strand, type, name):
     23..127     +  promoter       AmpR promoter: bla
    128..988     +  CDS            AmpR: β-lactamase; bla; confers resistance to ampicillin, carbenicillin, and related antibiotics
   1159..1747    +  rep_origin     ori: high-copy-number ColE1/pMB1/pBR322/pUC origin of replication
   1930..2022    +  CDS            lacI (fragment): lac repressor; lacI; The lac repressor binds to the lac operator to inhibit transcription in E. coli. This inhibition can be relieved by adding lactose or isopropyl-β-D-thiogalactopyranoside (IPTG).
   2035..2056    +  protein_bind   CAP binding site: CAP binding activates transcription in the presence of cAMP. E. coli catabolite activator protein
   2071..2101    +  promoter       lac promoter: promoter for the E. coli lac operon
   2109..2125    +  protein_bind   lac operator: The lac repressor binds to the lac operator to inhibit transcription in E. coli. This inhibition can be relieved by adding lactose or isopropyl-β-D-thiogalactopyranoside (IPTG). lac repressor encoded by lacI
   2170..2188    +  promoter       T3 promoter: promoter for bacteriophage T3 RNA polymerase
   2216..2442    +  promoter       RSV promoter: Rous sarcoma virus enhancer/promoter
   2443..2623    +  LTR            5' LTR (truncated): truncated 5' long terminal repeat (LTR) from HIV-1
   2670..2795    +  misc_feature   HIV-1 Ψ: packaging signal of human immunodeficiency virus type 1
   2779..3142    +  CDS            HIV-1 gag (fragment): gag protein from human immunodeficiency virus 1; gag
   3288..3521    +  misc_feature   RRE: The Rev response element (RRE) of HIV-1 allows for Rev-dependent mRNA export from the nucleus to the cytoplasm.
   3898..3998    +  CDS            Rev (fragment): human immunodeficiency virus 1 (HIV-1) Rev protein; rev; enhances nuclear export of unspliced and incompletely spliced viral mRNAs
   4017..4133    +  misc_feature   cPPT/CTS: central polypurine tract and central termination sequence of HIV-1
   4140..4351    +  promoter       EF-1α core promoter: core promoter for human elongation factor EF-1α
   4377..5096    +  CDS            EGFP: the original enhanced GFP (Yang et al., 1996) mammalian codon-optimized
   5332..5458    +  ncRNA          3' miR-30a: sequence downstream of the 71-nt precursor of the human miR-30a microRNA (Zeng et al., 2002) miRNA
   5480..6068    +  misc_feature   WPRE: woodchuck hepatitis virus posttranscriptional regulatory element
   6081..6580    +  promoter       PGK promoter: mouse phosphoglycerate kinase 1 promoter
   6609..7007    +  CDS            BSD: blasticidin S deaminase; Aspergillus terreus BSD; confers resistance to blasticidin
   7080..7217    +  CDS            nef (fragment): NEF_HV1LA - Experimental evidence at protein level: Swiss-Prot protein existence level 1. Extracellular Nef protein targets CD4(+) T-lymphocytes for apoptosis by interacting with CXCR4 surface receptors. From Human immunodeficiency virus type 1 group M subtype B (isolate Lai) (HIV-1).
   7203..7383    +  LTR            5' LTR (truncated): truncated 5' long terminal repeat (LTR) from HIV-1
   7455..7576    +  polyA_signal   SV40 poly(A) signal: SV40 polyadenylation signal
   7616..7751    +  rep_origin     SV40 ori: SV40 origin of replication
   7772..7790    -  promoter       T7 promoter: promoter for bacteriophage T7 RNA polymerase
   7798..7953    +  CDS            lacZα (fragment): LacZα fragment of β-galactosidase; lacZ fragment
   7958..8386    +  rep_origin     f1 ori (sequence partly withheld): f1 bacteriophage origin of replication; arrow indicates direction of (+) strand synthesis
>Addgene plasmid #135682 | pLenti-EF1a-GFP-miRE_shRen-Blast | addgene full sequence | sequence record 327602 | Addgene NGS Result
TGGCACTTTTCGGGGAAATGTGCGCGGAACCCCTATTTGTTTATTTTTCTAAATACATTCAAATATGTAT
CCGCTCATGAGACAATAACCCTGATAAATGCTTCAATAATATTGAAAAAGGAAGAGTATGAGTATTCAAC
ATTTCCGTGTCGCCCTTATTCCCTTTTTTGCGGCATTTTGCCTTCCTGTTTTTGCTCACCCAGAAACGCT
GGTGAAAGTAAAAGATGCTGAAGATCAGTTGGGTGCACGAGTGGGTTACATCGAACTGGATCTCAACAGC
GGTAAGATCCTTGAGAGTTTTCGCCCCGAAGAACGTTTTCCAATGATGAGCACTTTTAAAGTTCTGCTAT
GTGGCGCGGTATTATCCCGTATTGACGCCGGGCAAGAGCAACTCGGTCGCCGCATACACTATTCTCAGAA
TGACTTGGTTGAGTACTCACCAGTCACAGAAAAGCATCTTACGGATGGCATGACAGTAAGAGAATTATGC
AGTGCTGCCATAACCATGAGTGATAACACTGCGGCCAACTTACTTCTGACAACGATCGGAGGACCGAAGG
AGCTAACCGCTTTTTTGCACAACATGGGGGATCATGTAACTCGCCTTGATCGTTGGGAACCGGAGCTGAA
TGAAGCCATACCAAACGACGAGCGTGACACCACGATGCCTGTAGCAATGGCAACAACGTTGCGCAAACTA
TTAACTGGCGAACTACTTACTCTAGCTTCCCGGCAACAATTAATAGACTGGATGGAGGCGGATAAAGTTG
CAGGACCACTTCTGCGCTCGGCCCTTCCGGCTGGCTGGTTTATTGCTGATAAATCTGGAGCCGGTGAGCG
TGGGTCTCGCGGTATCATTGCAGCACTGGGGCCAGATGGTAAGCCCTCCCGTATCGTAGTTATCTACACG
ACGGGGAGTCAGGCAACTATGGATGAACGAAATAGACAGATCGCTGAGATAGGTGCCTCACTGATTAAGC
ATTGGTAACTGTCAGACCAAGTTTACTCATATATACTTTAGATTGATTTAAAACTTCATTTTTAATTTAA
AAGGATCTAGGTGAAGATCCTTTTTGATAATCTCATGACCAAAATCCCTTAACGTGAGTTTTCGTTCCAC
TGAGCGTCAGACCCCGTAGAAAAGATCAAAGGATCTTCTTGAGATCCTTTTTTTCTGCGCGTAATCTGCT
GCTTGCAAACAAAAAAACCACCGCTACCAGCGGTGGTTTGTTTGCCGGATCAAGAGCTACCAACTCTTTT
TCCGAAGGTAACTGGCTTCAGCAGAGCGCAGATACCAAATACTGTTCTTCTAGTGTAGCCGTAGTTAGGC
CACCACTTCAAGAACTCTGTAGCACCGCCTACATACCTCGCTCTGCTAATCCTGTTACCAGTGGCTGCTG
CCAGTGGCGATAAGTCGTGTCTTACCGGGTTGGACTCAAGACGATAGTTACCGGATAAGGCGCAGCGGTC
GGGCTGAACGGGGGGTTCGTGCACACAGCCCAGCTTGGAGCGAACGACCTACACCGAACTGAGATACCTA
CAGCGTGAGCTATGAGAAAGCGCCACGCTTCCCGAAGGGAGAAAGGCGGACAGGTATCCGGTAAGCGGCA
GGGTCGGAACAGGAGAGCGCACGAGGGAGCTTCCAGGGGGAAACGCCTGGTATCTTTATAGTCCTGTCGG
GTTTCGCCACCTCTGACTTGAGCGTCGATTTTTGTGATGCTCGTCAGGGGGGCGGAGCCTATGGAAAAAC
GCCAGCAACGCGGCCTTTTTACGGTTCCTGGCCTTTTGCTGGCCTTTTGCTCACATGTTCTTTCCTGCGT
TATCCCCTGATTCTGTGGATAACCGTATTACCGCCTTTGAGTGAGCTGATACCGCTCGCCGCAGCCGAAC
GACCGAGCGCAGCGAGTCAGTGAGCGAGGAAGCGGAAGAGCGCCCAATACGCAAACCGCCTCTCCCCGCG
CGTTGGCCGATTCATTAATGCAGCTGGCACGACAGGTTTCCCGACTGGAAAGCGGGCAGTGAGCGCAACG
CAATTAATGTGAGTTAGCTCACTCATTAGGCACCCCAGGCTTTACACTTTATGCTTCCGGCTCGTATGTT
GTGTGGAATTGTGAGCGGATAACAATTTCACACAGGAAACAGCTATGACCATGATTACGCCAAGCGCGCA
ATTAACCCTCACTAAAGGGAACAAAAGCTGGAGCTGCAAGCTTAATGTAGTCTTATGCAATACTCTTGTA
GTCTTGCAACATGGTAACGATGAGTTAGCAACATGCCTTACAAGGAGAGAAAAAGCACCGTGCATGCCGA
TTGGTGGAAGTAAGGTGGTACGATCGTGCCTTATTAGGAAGGCAACAGACGGGTCTGACATGGATTGGAC
GAACCACTGAATTGCCGCATTGCAGAGATATTGTATTTAAGTGCCTAGCTCGATACATAAACGGGTCTCT
CTGGTTAGACCAGATCTGAGCCTGGGAGCTCTCTGGCTAACTAGGGAACCCACTGCTTAAGCCTCAATAA
AGCTTGCCTTGAGTGCTTCAAGTAGTGTGTGCCCGTCTGTTGTGTGACTCTGGTAACTAGAGATCCCTCA
GACCCTTTTAGTCAGTGTGGAAAATCTCTAGCAGTGGCGCCCGAACAGGGACTTGAAAGCGAAAGGGAAA
CCAGAGGAGCTCTCTCGACGCAGGACTCGGCTTGCTGAAGCGCGCACGGCAAGAGGCGAGGGGCGGCGAC
TGGTGAGTACGCCAAAAATTTTGACTAGCGGAGGCTAGAAGGAGAGAGATGGGTGCGAGAGCGTCAGTAT
TAAGCGGGGGAGAATTAGATCGCGATGGGAAAAAATTCGGTTAAGGCCAGGGGGAAAGAAAAAATATAAA
TTAAAACATATAGTATGGGCAAGCAGGGAGCTAGAACGATTCGCAGTTAATCCTGGCCTGTTAGAAACAT
CAGAAGGCTGTAGACAAATACTGGGACAGCTACAACCATCCCTTCAGACAGGATCAGAAGAACTTAGATC
ATTATATAATACAGTAGCAACCCTCTATTGTGTGCATCAAAGGATAGAGATAAAAGACACCAAGGAAGCT
TTAGACAAGATAGAGGAAGAGCAAAACAAAAGTAAGACCACCGCACAGCAAGCGGCCGCTGATCTTCAGA
CCTGGAGGAGGAGATATGAGGGACAATTGGAGAAGTGAATTATATAAATATAAAGTAGTAAAAATTGAAC
CATTAGGAGTAGCACCCACCAAGGCAAAGAGAAGAGTGGTGCAGAGAGAAAAAAGAGCAGTGGGAATAGG
AGCTTTGTTCCTTGGGTTCTTGGGAGCAGCAGGAAGCACTATGGGCGCAGCGTCAATGACGCTGACGGTA
CAGGCCAGACAATTATTGTCTGGTATAGTGCAGCAGCAGAACAATTTGCTGAGGGCTATTGAGGCGCAAC
AGCATCTGTTGCAACTCACAGTCTGGGGCATCAAGCAGCTCCAGGCAAGAATCCTGGCTGTGGAAAGATA
CCTAAAGGATCAACAGCTCCTGGGGATTTGGGGTTGCTCTGGAAAACTCATTTGCACCACTGCTGTGCCT
TGGAATGCTAGTTGGAGTAATAAATCTCTGGAACAGATTTGGAATCACACGACCTGGATGGAGTGGGACA
GAGAAATTAACAATTACACAAGCTTAATACACTCCTTAATTGAAGAATCGCAAAACCAGCAAGAAAAGAA
TGAACAAGAATTATTGGAATTAGATAAATGGGCAAGTTTGTGGAATTGGTTTAACATAACAAATTGGCTG
TGGTATATAAAATTATTCATAATGATAGTAGGAGGCTTGGTAGGTTTAAGAATAGTTTTTGCTGTACTTT
CTATAGTGAATAGAGTTAGGCAGGGATATTCACCATTATCGTTTCAGACCCACCTCCCAACCCCGAGGGG
ACCCGACAGGCCCGAAGGAATAGAAGAAGAAGGTGGAGAGAGAGACAGAGACAGATCCATTCGATTAGTG
AACGGATCTCGACGGTATCGGTTAACTTTTAAAAGAAAAGGGGGGATTGGGGGGTACAGTGCAGGGGAAA
GAATAGTAGACATAATAGCAACAGACATACAAACTAAAGAATTACAAAAACAAATTACAAAATTCAAAAT
TTTATCGATGGGCAGAGCGCACATCGCCCACAGTCCCCGAGAAGTTGGGGGGAGGGGTCGGCAATTGATC
CGGTGCCTAGAGAAGGTGGCGCGGGGTAAACTGGGAAAGTGATGTCGTGTACTGGCTCCGCCTTTTTCCC
GAGGGTGGGGGAGAACCGTATATAAGTGCAGTAGTCGCCGTGAACGTTCTTTTTCGCAACGGGTTTGCCG
CCAGAACACAGTCTAGAGGATCCACCGGTCGCCACCATGGTGAGCAAGGGCGAGGAGCTGTTCACCGGGG
TGGTGCCCATCCTGGTCGAGCTGGACGGCGACGTAAACGGCCACAAGTTCAGCGTGTCCGGCGAGGGCGA
GGGCGATGCCACCTACGGCAAGCTGACCCTGAAGTTCATCTGCACCACCGGCAAGCTGCCCGTGCCCTGG
CCCACCCTCGTGACCACCCTGACCTACGGCGTGCAGTGCTTCAGCCGCTACCCCGACCACATGAAGCAGC
ACGACTTCTTCAAGTCCGCCATGCCCGAAGGCTACGTCCAGGAGCGCACCATCTTCTTCAAGGACGACGG
CAACTACAAGACCCGCGCCGAGGTGAAGTTCGAGGGCGACACCCTGGTGAACCGCATCGAGCTGAAGGGC
ATCGACTTCAAGGAGGACGGCAACATCCTGGGGCACAAGCTGGAGTACAACTACAACAGCCACAACGTCT
ATATCATGGCCGACAAGCAGAAGAACGGCATCAAGGTGAACTTCAAGATCCGCCACAACATCGAGGACGG
CAGCGTGCAGCTCGCCGACCACTACCAGCAGAACACCCCCATCGGCGACGGCCCCGTGCTGCTGCCCGAC
AACCACTACCTGAGCACCCAGTCCGCCCTGAGCAAAGACCCCAACGAGAAGCGCGATCACATGGTCCTGC
TGGAGTTCGTGACCGCCGCCGGGATCACTCTCGGCATGGACGAGCTGTACAAGTAATGACGTACGGCGGC
CGCCTCGACTAGGGATAACAGGGTAATTGTTTGAATGAGGCTTCAGTACTTTACAGAATCGTTGCCTGCA
CATCTTGGAAACACTTGCTGGGATTACTTCGACTTCTTAACCCAACAGAAGGCTCGAGAAGGTATATTGC
TGTTGACAGTGAGCGCAGGAATTATAATGCTTATCTATAGTGAAGCCACAGATGTATAGATAAGCATTAT
AATTCCTATGCCTACTGCCTCGGACTTCAAGGGGCTAGAATTCGAGCAATTATCTTGTTTACTAAAACTG
AATACCTTGCTATCTCTTTGATACATTTTTACAAAGCTGAATTAAAATGGTATAAATTAAATCACTTTTT
TCAATTGACGCGTGTCGACAATCAACCTCTGGATTACAAAATTTGTGAAAGATTGACTGGTATTCTTAAC
TATGTTGCTCCTTTTACGCTATGTGGATACGCTGCTTTAATGCCTTTGTATCATGCTATTGCTTCCCGTA
TGGCTTTCATTTTCTCCTCCTTGTATAAATCCTGGTTGCTGTCTCTTTATGAGGAGTTGTGGCCCGTTGT
CAGGCAACGTGGCGTGGTGTGCACTGTGTTTGCTGACGCAACCCCCACTGGTTGGGGCATTGCCACCACC
TGTCAGCTCCTTTCCGGGACTTTCGCTTTCCCCCTCCCTATTGCCACGGCGGAACTCATCGCCGCCTGCC
TTGCCCGCTGCTGGACAGGGGCTCGGCTGTTGGGCACTGACAATTCCGTGGTGTTGTCGGGGAAGCTGAC
GTCCTTTCCATGGCTGCTCGCCTGTGTTGCCACCTGGATTCTGCGCGGGACGTCCTTCTGCTACGTCCCT
TCGGCCCTCAATCCAGCGGACCTTCCTTCCCGCGGCCTGCTGCCGGCTCTGCGGCCTCTTCCGCGTCTTC
GCCTTCGCCCTCAGACGAGTCGGATCTCCCTTTGGGCCGCCTCCCCGCCTGGATTCTACCGGGTAGGGGA
GGCGCTTTTCCCAAGGCAGTCTGGAGCATGCGCTTTAGCAGCCCCGCTGGGCACTTGGCGCTACACAAGT
GGCCTCTGGCCTCGCACACATTCCACATCCACCGGTAGGCGCCAACCGGCTCCGTTCTTTGGTGGCCCCT
TCGCGCCACCTTCTACTCCTCCCCTAGTCAGGAAGTTCCCCCCCGCCCCGCAGCTCGCGTCGTGCAGGAC
GTGACAAATGGAAGTAGCACGTCTCACTAGTCTCGTGCAGATGGACAGCACCGCTGAGCAATGGAAGCGG
GTAGGCCTTTGGGGCAGCGGCCAATAGCAGCTTTGCTCCTTCGCTTTCTGGGCTCAGAGGCTGGGAAGGG
GTGGGTCCGGGGGCGGGCTCAGGGGCGGGCTCAGGGGCGGGGCGGGCGCCCGAAGGTCCTCCGGAGGCCC
GGCATTCTGCACGCTTCAAAAGCGCACGTCTGCCGCGCTGTTCTCCTCTTCCTCATCTCCGGGCCTTTCG
ACCTGCAGCCCAAGCTTACCGCTAGCCCATGGCCAAGCCTTTGTCTCAAGAAGAATCCACCCTCATTGAA
AGAGCAACGGCTACAATCAACAGCATCCCCATCTCTGAAGACTACAGCGTCGCCAGCGCAGCTCTCTCTA
GCGACGGCCGCATCTTCACTGGTGTCAATGTATATCATTTTACTGGGGGACCTTGTGCAGAACTCGTGGT
GCTGGGCACTGCTGCTGCTGCGGCAGCTGGCAACCTGACTTGTATCGTCGCGATCGGAAATGAGAACAGG
GGCATCTTGAGCCCCTGCGGACGGTGCCGACAGGTGCTTCTCGATCTGCATCCTGGGATCAAAGCCATAG
TGAAGGACAGTGATGGACAGCCGACGGCAGTTGGGATTCGTGAATTGCTGCCCTCTGGTTATGTGTGGGA
GGGCTAAGCTAGCCGCCCGCCCCACGACCCGCAGCGCCCGACCGAAAGGAGCGCACGACCCCATGCATTC
GAGGGCCCGGTACCTTTAAGACCAATGACTTACAAGGCAGCTGTAGATCTTAGCCACTTTTTAAAAGAAA
AGGGGGGACTGGAAGGGCTAGCTCACTCCCAACGAAGACAAGATCTGCTTTTTGCTTGTACTGGGTCTCT
CTGGTTAGACCAGATCTGAGCCTGGGAGCTCTCTGGCTAACTAGGGAACCCACTGCTTAAGCCTCAATAA
AGCTTGCCTTGAGTGCTTCAAGTAGTGTGTGCCCGTCTGTTGTGTGACTCTGGTAACTAGAGATCCCTCA
GACCCTTTTAGTCAGTGTGGAAAATCTCTAGCAGTAGTAGTTCATGTCATCTTATTATTCAGTATTTATA
ACTTGCAAAGAAATGAATATCAGAGAGTGAGAGGAACTTGTTTATTGCAGCTTATAATGGTTACAAATAA
AGCAATAGCATCACAAATTTCACAAATAAAGCATTTTTTTCACTGCATTCTAGTTGTGGTTTGTCCAAAC
TCATCAATGTATCTTATCATGTCTGGCTCTAGCTATCCCGCCCCTAACTCCGCCCATCCCGCCCCTAACT
CCGCCCAGTTCCGCCCATTCTCCGCCCCATGGCTGACTAATTTTTTTTATTTATGCAGAGGCCGAGGCCG
CCTCGGCCTCTGAGCTATTCCAGAAGTAGTGAGGAGGCTTTTTTGGAGGCCTAGGGACGTACCCAATTCG
CCCTATAGTGAGTCGTATTACGCGCGCTCACTGGCCGTCGTTTTACAACGTCGTGACTGGGAAAACCCTG
GCGTTACCCAACTTAATCGCCTTGCAGCACATCCCCCTTTCGCCAGCTGGCGTAATAGCGAAGAGGCCCG
CACCGATCGCCCTTCCCAACAGTTGCGCAGCCTGAATGGCGAATGGG
[124 nt withheld, positions 7958-8081]
C
[91 nt withheld, positions 8083-8173]
A
[49 nt withheld, positions 8175-8223]
CCTTTGACGTTGGAGTCCACGTTCTTT
[37 nt withheld, positions 8251-8287]
ACCCTATCTCGGTCTATTCTTTTGATTTATAAGGGATTTTGCCGATTTCGGCCTATTGGTTAAAAAATGA
GCTGATTTAACAAAAATTTAACGCGAATTTTAACAAAATATTAACGCTTACAATTT
